Addgene plasmid #207271: pHCMV_EBOV_GP
Purpose: Mammalian expression of Ebola virus GP protein
Depositing lab: Feng Zhang. Depositing organization: Broad Institute. Publication: Cell type-specific delivery by modular envelope design. Strebinger D, Frangieh CJ, Friedrich MJ, Faure G, Macrae RK, Zhang F. Nat Commun. 2023 Aug 23;14(1):5141. doi: 10.1038/s41467-023-40788-8. PubMed 37612276.
Backbone
  Vector backbone: pHCMV
  Backbone manufacturer: Clontech
  Backbone size w/o insert (bp): 4764
  Vector type: Mammalian Expression
Growth in bacteria
  Bacterial resistance: Ampicillin, 100 μg/mL
  Growth temperature: 37°C
  Growth strain: NEB Stable
  Copy number: High Copy
Gene/Insert
  Gene/Insert name: EBOV_GP
  Species: Ebola virus
  Insert size (bp): 2028
  Mutation: mammalian codon optimization
  Entrez Gene: GP (a.k.a. ZEBOVgp4)
  Promoter: CMV promoter
  Cloning method: Restriction Enzyme; 5′ cloning site EcoRI (not destroyed); 3′ cloning site BglII (not destroyed)
Resource information
  A portion of this plasmid was derived from a plasmid made by: synthesis
Terms and licenses: Academic/Nonprofit Terms; Industry Terms: Not Available to Industry
How to cite: pHCMV_EBOV_GP was a gift from Feng Zhang (Addgene plasmid # 207271 ; http://n2t.net/addgene:207271 ; RRID:Addgene_207271)
