[The description below was written by a language model from this plasmid's Addgene catalogue record and pLannotate feature annotations shown in this document.]
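Description:
pHCMV_EBOV_GP is a mammalian expression plasmid built on the pHCMV backbone that produces the Ebola virus envelope glycoprotein (GP) in transfected cells. The sequenced construct is about 6.8 kb, consistent with a roughly 4.8 kb backbone carrying a 2,028 bp insert. It is maintained in E. coli through a high-copy ColE1/pUC-type origin and selected with ampicillin via the β-lactamase gene. An f1 phage origin is also present, along with remnants of a pBluescript-style cloning vector (lac promoter/operator, lacZα and lacI fragments, a T7 promoter and part of a multiple cloning site). These remnants play no evident role in the mammalian expression function.

The expression cassette begins with the human cytomegalovirus immediate-early enhancer and promoter, followed by a rabbit β-globin intron, which generally improves mRNA processing and expression. Next comes the GP open reading frame, and the cassette ends in the rabbit β-globin polyadenylation signal. The GP coding sequence was synthesized with mammalian codon optimization and cloned between EcoRI and BglII sites, both of which remain intact. The annotation matches it to the Zaire ebolavirus GP, a class I fusion protein whose GP2 subunit drives fusion of viral and target-cell membranes. No epitope tag, reporter or mammalian selection marker is annotated, so the plasmid appears suited to transient expression.

The stated purpose is simply mammalian expression of Ebola GP. The associated publication concerns modular envelope design for cell type-specific delivery, which suggests use as an envelope plasmid for pseudotyping viral or virus-like particles, though the record does not state this explicitly.
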