Features (pLannotate 1.2.2; 16 found; start..end, strand, type, name):
     97..476     +  enhancer       CMV enhancer: human cytomegalovirus immediate early enhancer
    477..680     +  promoter       CMV promoter: human cytomegalovirus (CMV) immediate early promoter
    792..1364    +  intron         β-globin intron: intron from rabbit β-globin gene
   1425..3452    +  CDS            GP: VGP_EBOZM - Experimental evidence at protein level: Swiss-Prot protein existence level 1. [GP2]: Acts as a class I viral fusion protein. Under the current model, the protein has at least 3 conformational states: pre- fusion native state, pre-hairpin intermediate state, and post-fusion hairpin state. During viral and target cell membrane fusion, the coiled coil regions (heptad repeats) assume a trimer-of-hairpins structure, positioning the fusion peptide in close proximity to the C-terminal region of the ectodomain. The formation of this structure appears to drive apposition and subsequent fusi
   3562..3617    +  polyA_signal   β-globin poly(A) signal: rabbit β-globin polyadenylation signal (Gil and Proudfoot, 1987)
   3999..4015    -  protein_bind   lac operator: The lac repressor binds to the lac operator to inhibit transcription in E. coli. This inhibition can be relieved by adding lactose or isopropyl-β-D-thiogalactopyranoside (IPTG). lac repressor encoded by lacI
   4023..4053    -  promoter       lac promoter: promoter for the E. coli lac operon
   4068..4089    -  protein_bind   CAP binding site: CAP binding activates transcription in the presence of cAMP. E. coli catabolite activator protein
   4102..4194    -  CDS            lacI (fragment): lac repressor; lacI; The lac repressor binds to the lac operator to inhibit transcription in E. coli. This inhibition can be relieved by adding lactose or isopropyl-β-D-thiogalactopyranoside (IPTG).
   4377..4965    -  rep_origin     ori: high-copy-number ColE1/pMB1/pBR322/pUC origin of replication
   5136..5996    -  CDS            AmpR: β-lactamase; bla; confers resistance to ampicillin, carbenicillin, and related antibiotics
   5997..6101    -  promoter       AmpR promoter: bla
   6154..6582    -  rep_origin     f1 ori (sequence partly withheld): f1 bacteriophage origin of replication; arrow indicates direction of (+) strand synthesis
   6587..6742    -  CDS            lacZα (fragment): LacZα fragment of β-galactosidase; lacZ fragment
   6750..6768    +  promoter       T7 promoter: promoter for bacteriophage T7 RNA polymerase
   6777..14      +  misc_feature   MCS (fragment) (across the origin): pBluescript multiple cloning site
>Addgene plasmid #207271 | pHCMV_EBOV_GP | addgene full sequence | sequence record 407422 | Addgene NGS Result
GCGGCCGCTCTAGAGAGCTTGGCCCATTGCATACGTTGTATCCATATCATAATATGTACATTTATATTGG
CTCATGTCCAACATTACCGCCATGTTGACATTGATTATTGACTAGTTATTAATAGTAATCAATTACGGGG
TCATTAGTTCATAGCCCATATATGGAGTTCCGCGTTACATAACTTACGGTAAATGGCCCGCCTGGCTGAC
CGCCCAACGACCCCCGCCCATTGACGTCAATAATGACGTATGTTCCCATAGTAACGCCAATAGGGACTTT
CCATTGACGTCAATGGGTGGAGTATTTACGGTAAACTGCCCACTTGGCAGTACATCAAGTGTATCATATG
CCAAGTACGCCCCCTATTGACGTCAATGACGGTAAATGGCCCGCCTGGCATTATGCCCAGTACATGACCT
TATGGGACTTTCCTACTTGGCAGTACATCTACGTATTAGTCATCGCTATTACCATGGTGATGCGGTTTTG
GCAGTACATCAATGGGCGTGGATAGCGGTTTGACTCACGGGGATTTCCAAGTCTCCACCCCATTGACGTC
AATGGGAGTTTGTTTTGGCACCAAAATCAACGGGACTTTCCAAAATGTCGTAACAACTCCGCCCCATTGA
CGCAAATGGGCGGTAGGCGTGTACGGTGGGAGGTCTATATAAGCAGAGCTCGTTTAGTGAACCGTCAGAT
CGCCTGGACACGCCATCCACGCTGTTTTGACCTCCATAGATGACACCGGGACCGATCCAGCCTCCGGTCG
ACCGATCCTGAGAACTTCAGGGTGAGTTTGGGGACCCTTGATTGTTCTTTCTTTTTCGCTATTGTAAAAT
TCATGTTATATGGAGGGGGCAAAGTTTTCAGGGTGTTGTTTAGAATGGGAAGATGTCCCTTGTATCACCA
TGGACCCTCATGATAATTTTGTTTCTTTCACTTTCTACTCTGTTGACAACCATTGTCTCCTCTTATTTTC
TTTTCATTTTCTGTAACTTTTTCGTTAAACTTTAGCTTGCATTTGTAACGAATTTTTAAATTCACTTTTG
TTTATTTGTCAGATTGTAAGTACTTTCTCTAATCACTTTTTTTTCAAGGCAATCAGGGTATATTATATTG
TACTTCAGCACAGTTTTAGAGAACAATTGTTATAATTAAATGATAAGGTAGAATATTTCTGCATATAAAT
TCTGGCTGGCGTGGAAATATTCTTATTGGTAGAAACAACTACACCCTGGTCATCATCCTGCCTTTCTCTT
TATGGTTACAATGATATACACTGTTTGAGATGAGGATAAAATACTCTGAGTCCAAACCGGGCCCCTCTGC
TAACCATGTTCATGCCTTCTTCTCTTTCCTACAGCTCCTGGGCAACGTGCTGGTTGTTGTGCTGTCTCAT
CATTTTGGCAAAGAATTCGCCACCATGGGAGTGACCGGCATTCTGCAGCTCCCTAGGGATAGATTCAAGA
GGACCAGCTTCTTTCTGTGGGTCATTATCCTCTTCCAGAGGACCTTTTCCATCCCCCTCGGAGTGATCCA
TAACAGCACACTGCAAGTCAGCGACGTGGACAAACTCGTCTGTAGAGATAAGCTCAGCAGCACAAACCAA
CTGAGGAGCGTGGGACTGAATCTCGAGGGCAATGGAGTGGCTACAGACGTGCCTTCCGCTACAAAAAGGT
GGGGCTTTAGGAGCGGCGTGCCCCCCAAAGTGGTGAACTATGAGGCCGGAGAATGGGCCGAGAATTGCTA
CAACCTCGAGATCAAGAAACCCGACGGCAGCGAGTGCCTCCCCGCCGCTCCCGACGGCATTAGGGGATTC
CCTAGATGCAGATACGTCCATAAGGTGTCCGGAACCGGCCCTTGCGCTGGCGACTTTGCTTTCCACAAGG
AAGGCGCCTTCTTTCTGTACGACAGACTGGCCTCCACCGTGATCTATAGAGGCACAACCTTCGCTGAGGG
AGTCGTGGCTTTTCTCATCCTCCCCCAAGCCAAGAAAGACTTCTTCAGCAGCCACCCCCTCAGAGAGCCC
GTGAACGCTACCGAGGACCCTTCCAGCGGCTACTATAGCACAACCATCAGATATCAAGCCACCGGCTTCG
GAACCAACGAAACCGAGTATCTGTTCGAGGTGGACAACCTCACCTATGTGCAGCTCGAGTCTAGATTCAC
ACCTCAGTTTCTGCTGCAGCTCAACGAGACCATTTACACCAGCGGCAAGAGATCCAACACAACCGGCAAG
CTGATCTGGAAGGTGAACCCCGAGATTGACACCACCATCGGCGAGTGGGCCTTCTGGGAAACCAAGAAGA
ACCTCACAAGAAAAATCAGATCCGAGGAGCTGTCCTTCACAGTCGTCAGCAACGGCGCTAAGAATATCAG
CGGCCAATCCCCCGCCAGAACAAGCAGCGACCCCGGCACAAATACAACCACCGAGGACCACAAGATCATG
GCTTCCGAAAACAGCTCCGCCATGGTGCAAGTGCATAGCCAAGGCAGAGAGGCTGCTGTGAGCCACCTCA
CAACACTGGCTACCATCAGCACCAGCCCCCAGTCTCTGACCACAAAGCCCGGCCCCGACAATAGCACCCA
CAATACCCCCGTGTACAAGCTGGATATCTCCGAGGCTACCCAAGTGGAACAACACCATAGAAGAACCGAC
AACGATTCCACCGCCAGCGATACACCTTCCGCCACAACAGCTGCTGGCCCTCCCAAGGCTGAGAACACCA
ACACCTCCAAGAGCACCGACTTTCTGGACCCCGCCACCACCACCAGCCCTCAAAACCACTCCGAAACCGC
TGGCAACAACAATACCCACCATCAAGACACCGGCGAAGAGTCCGCCAGCAGCGGAAAGCTGGGACTGATT
ACCAACACCATCGCCGGAGTGGCCGGACTGATTACCGGCGGCAGAAGAACAAGAAGGGAAGCCATTGTGA
ACGCCCAACCCAAGTGCAACCCTAATCTCCACTACTGGACCACACAAGACGAAGGCGCCGCCATCGGACT
GGCTTGGATCCCTTACTTTGGACCCGCTGCCGAGGGAATTTACATCGAGGGCCTCATGCACAACCAAGAC
GGACTGATCTGCGGACTGAGACAGCTGGCTAACGAAACCACCCAAGCTCTGCAGCTCTTTCTGAGGGCTA
CAACCGAGCTGAGAACATTTTCCATCCTCAATAGAAAGGCCATCGACTTTCTGCTGCAGAGATGGGGCGG
CACATGTCATATCCTCGGACCCGATTGCTGCATCGAGCCTCACGACTGGACAAAGAACATCACAGATAAA
ATTGACCAGATTATCCACGACTTCGTGGATAAAACCCTCCCCGACCAAGGCGATAACGATAACTGGTGGA
CCGGATGGAGACAATGGATTCCCGCCGGCATTGGCGTGACCGGCGTCATCATCGCTGTCATCGCTCTGTT
CTGCATCTGCAAATTCGTCTTTTGATGTCTTCCTGGAGCTCCAGTCATTGACTATAACGTCTCAGATCTT
TTTCCCTCTGCCAAAAATTATGGGGACATCATGAAGCCCCTTGAGCATCTGACTTCTGGCTAATAAAGGA
AATTTATTTTCATTGCAATAGTGTGTTGGAATTTTTTGTGTCTCTCACTCGGAAGGACATATGGGAGGGC
AAATCATTTAAAACATCAGAATGAGTATTTGGTTTAGAGTTTGGCAACATATGCCCATATGCTGGCTGCC
ATGAACAAAGGTTGGCTATAAAGAGGTCATCAGTATATGAAACAGCCCCCTGCTGTCCATTCCTTATTCC
ATAGAAAAGCCTTGACTTGAGGTTAGATTTTTTTTATATTTTGTTTTGTGTTATTTTTTTCTTTAACATC
CCTAAAATTTTCCTTACATGTTTTACTAGCCAGATTTTTCCTCCTCTCCTGACTACTCCCAGTCATAGCT
GTCCCTCTTCTCTTATGGAGATCCCTCGACGGATCGGCCGCAATTCGTAATCATGTCATAGCTGTTTCCT
GTGTGAAATTGTTATCCGCTCACAATTCCACACAACATACGAGCCGGAAGCATAAAGTGTAAAGCCTGGG
GTGCCTAATGAGTGAGCTAACTCACATTAATTGCGTTGCGCTCACTGCCCGCTTTCCAGTCGGGAAACCT
GTCGTGCCAGCTGCATTAATGAATCGGCCAACGCGCGGGGAGAGGCGGTTTGCGTATTGGGCGCTCTTCC
GCTTCCTCGCTCACTGACTCGCTGCGCTCGGTCGTTCGGCTGCGGCGAGCGGTATCAGCTCACTCAAAGG
CGGTAATACGGTTATCCACAGAATCAGGGGATAACGCAGGAAAGAACATGTGAGCAAAAGGCCAGCAAAA
GGCCAGGAACCGTAAAAAGGCCGCGTTGCTGGCGTTTTTCCATAGGCTCCGCCCCCCTGACGAGCATCAC
AAAAATCGACGCTCAAGTCAGAGGTGGCGAAACCCGACAGGACTATAAAGATACCAGGCGTTTCCCCCTG
GAAGCTCCCTCGTGCGCTCTCCTGTTCCGACCCTGCCGCTTACCGGATACCTGTCCGCCTTTCTCCCTTC
GGGAAGCGTGGCGCTTTCTCATAGCTCACGCTGTAGGTATCTCAGTTCGGTGTAGGTCGTTCGCTCCAAG
CTGGGCTGTGTGCACGAACCCCCCGTTCAGCCCGACCGCTGCGCCTTATCCGGTAACTATCGTCTTGAGT
CCAACCCGGTAAGACACGACTTATCGCCACTGGCAGCAGCCACTGGTAACAGGATTAGCAGAGCGAGGTA
TGTAGGCGGTGCTACAGAGTTCTTGAAGTGGTGGCCTAACTACGGCTACACTAGAAGAACAGTATTTGGT
ATCTGCGCTCTGCTGAAGCCAGTTACCTTCGGAAAAAGAGTTGGTAGCTCTTGATCCGGCAAACAAACCA
CCGCTGGTAGCGGTGGTTTTTTTGTTTGCAAGCAGCAGATTACGCGCAGAAAAAAAGGATCTCAAGAAGA
TCCTTTGATCTTTTCTACGGGGTCTGACGCTCAGTGGAACGAAAACTCACGTTAAGGGATTTTGGTCATG
AGATTATCAAAAAGGATCTTCACCTAGATCCTTTTAAATTAAAAATGAAGTTTTAAATCAATCTAAAGTA
TATATGAGTAAACTTGGTCTGACAGTTACCAATGCTTAATCAGTGAGGCACCTATCTCAGCGATCTGTCT
ATTTCGTTCATCCATAGTTGCCTGACTCCCCGTCGTGTAGATAACTACGATACGGGAGGGCTTACCATCT
GGCCCCAGTGCTGCAATGATACCGCGAGACCCACGCTCACCGGCACCAGATTTATCAGCAATAAACCAGC
CAGCCGGAAGGGCCGAGCGCAGAAGTGGTCCTGCAACTTTATCCGCCTCCATCCAGTCTATTAATTGTTG
CCGGGAAGCTAGAGTAAGTAGTTCGCCAGTTAATAGTTTGCGCAACGTTGTTGCCATTGCTACAGGCATC
GTGGTGTCACGCTCGTCGTTTGGTATGGCTTCATTCAGCTCCGGTTCCCAACGATCAAGGCGAGTTACAT
GATCCCCCATGTTGTGCAAAAAAGCGGTTAGCTCCTTCGGTCCTCCGATCGTTGTCAGAAGTAAGTTGGC
CGCAGTGTTATCACTCATGGTTATGGCAGCACTGCATAATTCTCTTACTGTCATGCCATCCGTAAGATGC
TTTTCTGTGACTGGTGAGTACTCAACCAAGTCATTCTGAGAATAGTGTATGCGGCGACCGAGTTGCTCTT
GCCCGGCGTCAATACGGGATAATACCGCGCCACATAGCAGAACTTTAAAAGTGCTCATCATTGGAAAACG
TTCTTCGGGGCGAAAACTCTCAAGGATCTTACCGCTGTTGAGATCCAGTTCGATGTAACCCACTCGTGCA
CCCAACTGATCTTCAGCATCTTTTACTTTCACCAGCGTTTCTGGGTGAGCAAAAACAGGAAGGCAAAATG
CCGCAAAAAAGGGAATAAGGGCGACACGGAAATGTTGAATACTCATACTCTTCCTTTTTCAATATTATTG
AAGCATTTATCAGGGTTATTGTCTCATGAGCGGATACATATTTGAATGTATTTAGAAAAATAAACAAATA
GGGGTTCCGCGCACATTTCCCCGAAAAGTGCCACCTAAATTGTAAGCGTTAATATTTTGTTAAAATTCGC
GTTAAATTTTTGTTAAATCAGCTCATTTTTTAACCAATAGGCCGAAATCGGCAAAATCCCTTATAAATCA
AAAGAATAGACCGAGATAGGGT
[37 nt withheld, positions 6253-6289]
AAAGAACGTGGACTCCAACGTCAAAGG
[49 nt withheld, positions 6317-6365]
T
[91 nt withheld, positions 6367-6457]
G
[124 nt withheld, positions 6459-6582]
CCCATTCGCCATTCAGGCTGCGCAACTGTTGGGAAGGGCGATCGGTGCGGGCCTCTTCGCTATTACGCCA
GCTGGCGAAAGGGGGATGTGCTGCAAGGCGATTAAGTTGGGTAACGCCAGGGTTTTCCCAGTCACGACGT
TGTAAAACGACGGCCAGTGAGCGCGCGTAATACGACTCACTATAGGGCGAATTGGAGCTCCACCGCGGTG
